>Addgene plasmid #214675 | FLAG NC | addgene full sequence | sequence record 424940 | Addgene NGS Result
TTGAGATCCTTTTTTTCTGCGCGTAATCTGCTGCTTGCAAACAAAAAAACCACCGCTACCAGCGGTGGTT
TGTTTGCCGGATCAAGAGCTACCAACTCTTTTTCCGAAGGTAACTGGCTTCAGCAGAGCGCAGATACCAA
ATACTGTTCTTCTAGTGTAGCCGTAGTTAGGCCACCACTTCAAGAACTCTGTAGCACCGCCTACATACCT
CGCTCTGCTAATCCTGTTACCAGTGGCTGCTGCCAGTGGCGATAAGTCGTGTCTTACCGGGTTGGACTCA
AGACGATAGTTACCGGATAAGGCGCAGCGGTCGGGCTGAACGGGGGGTTCGTGCACACAGCCCAGCTTGG
AGCGAACGACCTACACCGAACTGAGATACCTACAGCGTGAGCTATGAGAAAGCGCCACGCTTCCCGAAGG
GAGAAAGGCGGACAGGTATCCGGTAAGCGGCAGGGTCGGAACAGGAGAGCGCACGAGGGAGCTTCCAGGG
GGAAACGCCTGGTATCTTTATAGTCCTGTCGGGTTTCGCCACCTCTGACTTGAGCGTCGATTTTTGTGAT
GCTCGTCAGGGGGGCGGAGCCTATGGAAAAACGCCAGCAACGCGGCCTTTTTACGGTTCCTGGCCTTTTG
CTGGCCTTTTGCTCACATGTTCTTTCCTGCGTTATCCCCTGATTCTGTGGATAACCGTATTACCGCCTTT
GAGTGAGCTGATACCGCTCGCCGCAGCCGAACGACCGAGCGCAGCGAGTCAGTGAGCGAGGAAGCGGAAG
AGCGCCCAATACGCAAACCGCCTCTCCCCGCGCGTTGGCCGATTCATTAATGCAGCTGGCACGACAGGTT
TCCCGACTGGAAAGCGGGCAGTGAGCGCAACGCAATTAATGTGAGTTAGCTCACTCATTAGGCACCCCAG
GCTTTACACTTTATGCTTCCGGCTCGTATGTTGTGTGGAATTGTGAGCGGATAACAATTTCACACAGGAA
ACAGCTATGACCATGATTACGCCAAGCTCTAGCTAGAGGTCGACGGTATACAGACATGATAAGATACATT
GATGAGTTTGGACAAACCACAACTAGAATGCAGTGAAAAAAATGCTTTATTTGTGAAATTTGTGATGCTA
TTGCTTTATTTGTAACCATTATAAGCTGCAATAAACAAGTTGGGGTGGGCGAAGAACTCCAGCATGAGAT
CCCCGCGCTGGAGGATCATCCAGCCGGCGTCCCGGAAAACGATTCCGAAGCCCAACCTTTCATAGAAGGC
GGCGGTGGAATCGAAATCTCGTAGTACGTGCTATTCCTTTGCCCTCGGACGAGTGCTGGGGCGTCGGTTT
CCACTATCGGCGAGTACTTCTACACAGCCATCGGTCCAGACGGCCGCGCTTCTGCGGGCGATTTGTGTAC
GCCCGACAGTCCCGGCTCCGGATCGGACGATTGCGTCGCATCGACCCTGCGCCCAAGCTGCATCATCGAA
ATTGCCGTCAACCAAGCTCTGATAGAGTTGGTCAAGACCAATGCGGAGCATATACGCCCGGAGCCGCGGC
GATCCTGCAAGCTCCGGATGCCTCCGCTCGAAGTAGCGCGTCTGCTGCTCCATACAAGCCAACCACGGCC
TCCAGAAGAAGATGTTGGCGACCTCGTATTGGGAATCCCCGAACATCGCCTCGCTCCAGTCAATGACCGC
TGTTATGCGGCCATTGTCCGTCAGGACATTGTTGGAGCCGAAATCCGCGTGCACGAGGTGCCGGACTTCG
GGGCAGTCCTCGGCCCAAAGCATCAGCTCATCGAGAGCCTGCGCGACGGACGCACTGACGGTGTCGTCCA
TCACAGTTTGCCAGTGATACACATGGGGATCAGCAATCGCGCATATGAAATCACGCCATGTAGTGTATTG
ACCGATTCCTTGCGGTCCGAATGGGCCGAACCCGCTCGTCTGGCTAAGATCGGCCGCAGCGATCGCATCC
ATGGCCTCCGCGACCGGCTGCAGAACAGCGGGCAGTTCGGTTTCAGGCAGGTCTTGCAACGTGACACCCT
GTGCACGGCGGGAGATGCAATAGGTCAGGCTCTCGCTGAATTCCCCAATGTCAAGCACTTCCGGAATCGG
GAGCGCGGCCGATGCAAAGTGCCGATAAACATAACGATCTTTGTAGAAACCATCGGCGCAGCTATTTACC
CGCAGGACATATCCACGCCCTCCTACATCGAAGCTGAAAGCACGAGATTCTTCGCCCTCCGAGAGCTGCA
TCAGGTCGGAGACGCTGTCGAACTTTTCGATCAGAAACTTCTCGACAGACGTCGCGGTGAGTTCAGGCTT
TTTGGCCAAGGAAGTTCCTATACTTTCTAGAGAATAGGAACTTCGGAATAGGAACTTCTAGGTACGTGAA
CCATCACCCT
[91 nt withheld, positions 2391-2481]
G
[124 nt withheld, positions 2483-2606]
GGGGATACCCCCTAGAGCCCCAGCTGGTTCTTTCCGCCTCAGAAGCCATAGAGCCCACCGCATCCCCAGC
ATGCCTGCTATTGTCTTCCCAATCCTCCCCCTTGCTGTCCTGCCCCACCCCACCCCCCAGAATAGAATGA
CACCTACTCAGACAATGCGATGCAATTTCCTCATTTTATTAGGAAAGGACAGTGGGAGTGGCACCTTCCA
GGGTCAAGGAAGGCACGGGGGAGGGGCAAACAACAGATGGCTGGCAACTAGAAGGCACAGTCGAGGCTGA
TCAGCGGGTTTAAACTCATTACTAACCCGTACGAGATCCACCTCCACCTCCGTAGATGCCGGAGTTGGCC
GCGATGGCCGAGGGAATCGGGTTTCCATCTTTTAGGAGACCTTGCATTGCCTTAACAATAAGCTCGCAGT
CGGAATTCGTGGCGAAAATTGGAATGGTTAGTTCCATATTTAAGTAAGATCTCCATCCGGCTACAGGAAG
CTCTTCACCACCAACAGTCTGGGTTGCCACTTTAGGCACCTCGACTTTGATGGTGTATTTGCGATTCTGC
GCAGAGCTCTGACGAACGCTACAGGTTACTTTGTAAGCCTGTGATCGCGAGTTAGAGCTGATCCATTCAG
CGACCCCGTTAGCGAAGTTGCTTGGGGCGACAGTCACGTCGCCAGTTCCGCCATTGTCGACGAGAACGAA
CTGAGTAAAGTTAGAAGCCATACCGGTACGCGTAGAATCGAGACCGAGGAGAGGGTTAGGGATAGGCTTA
CCGGTAGCGCTTCCGCCGCCCCCGCTGCCGCCTCCGCCGCTGCCTCCTCCCCCGCTTCCGCCGCCTCCGC
TGGTTTCGAACCGCGGGCCCTCTAGACTCGAGCGGCCGCCACTGTGCTGGATATCAACCACTTTGTACAA
GAAAGCTGGGTAACTACCACTTCCTTTATCATCGTCATCTTTGTAGTCGCTGCCGCTACCTTTGTCATCG
TCGTCTTTATAATCTGAGCCACTTCCCTTATCGTCATCGTCCTTGTAATCAGATCCACTTCCCATGCTGC
CAGCCTGCTTTTTTGTACAAACTTGTTGATATCTGCAGAATTCCACCACACTGGACTAGTGGATCCGAGC
TCGGTACCAAGCTTACCTAGCCAGCTTGGGTCTCCCTATAGTGAGTCGTATTAGTACCAAGCTAATTCCT
CACGACACCTGAAATGGAAGAAAAAAACTTTGAACCACTGTCTGAGGCTTGAGAATGAACCAAGATCCAA
ACTCAAAAAGGGCAAATTCCAAGGAGAATTACATCAAGTGCCAAGCTGGCCTAACTTCAGTCTCCACCCA
CTCAGTGTGGGGAAACTCCATCGCATAAAACCCCTCCCCCCAACCTAAAGACGACGTACTCCAAAAGCTC
GAGAACTAATCGAGGTGCCTGGACGGCGCCCGGTACTCCGTGGAGTCACATGAAGCGACGGCTGAGGACG
GAAAGGCCCTTTTCCTTTGTGTGGGTGACTCACCCGCCCGCTCTCCCGAGCGCCGCGTCCTCCATTTTGA
GCTCCCTGCAGCAGGGCCGGGAAGCGGCCATCTTTCCGCTCACGCAACTGGTGCCGACCGGGCCAGCCTT
GCCGCCCAGGGCGGGGCGATACACGGCGGCGCGAGGCCAGGCACCAGAGCAGGCCGGCCAGCTTGAGACT
ACCCCCGTCCGATTCTCGGTGGCCGCGCTCGCAGGCCCCGCCTCGCCGAACATGTGCGCTGGGACGCACG
GGCCCCGTCGCCGCCCGCGGCCCCAAAAACCGAAATACCAGTGTGCAGATCTTGGCCCGCATTTACAAGA
CTATCTTGCCAGAAAAAAAGCGTCGCAGCAGGTCATCAAAAATTTTAAATGGCTAGAGACTTATCGAAAG
CAGCGAGACAGGCGCGAAGGTGCCACCAGATTCGCACGCGGCGGCCCCAGCGCCCAGGCCAGGCCTCAAC
TCAAGCACGAGGCGAAGGGGCTCCTTAAGCGCAAGGCCTCGAACTCTCCCACCCACTTCCAACCCGAAGC
TCGGGATCAAGAATCACGTACTGCAGCCAGGTGGAAGTAATTCAAGGCACGCAAGGGCCATAACCCGTAA
AGAGGCCAGGCCCGCGGGAACCACACACGGCACTTACCTGTGTTCTGGCGGCAAACCCGTTGCGAAAAAG
AACGTTCACGGCGACTACTGCACTTATATACGGTTCTCCCCCACCCTCGGGAAAAAGGCGGAGCCAGTAC
ACGACATCACTTTCCCAGTTTACCCCGCGCCACCTTCTCTAGGCACCGGTTCAATTGCCGACCCCTCCCC
CCAACTTCTCGGGGACTGTGGGCGATGTGCGCTCTGCCCACTGACGGGCACCGGAGCCAATTCCCACTCC
TTTCAAGACCTAGAAGGTCCATTAGCTGCAAAGATTCCTCTCTGTTTAAAACTTTATCCATCTTTGCAAA
GCTTTTTGCAAAAGCCTAGTCAATAATCAATGTCAACGCGTATATCTGGCCCGTACATCGCGAAGCAGCG
CAAAACGCCTAACCCTAAGCAGATTCTTCATGCAATTGTCGGTCAAGCCTTGCCTTGTTGTAGCTTAAAT
TTTGCTCGCGCACTACTCAGCGACCTCCAACACACAAGCAGGGAGCAGATACTGGCTTAACTATGCGGCA
TCAGAGCAGATTGTACTGAGAGTGCACCATAGGGGATCGGGAGATCTCCCGATCCGTCGACGTCAGGTGG
CACTTTTCGGGGAAATGTGCGCGGAACCCCTATTTGTTTATTTTTCTAAATACATTCAAATATGTATCCG
CTCATGAGACAATAACCCTGATAAATGCTTCAATAATATTGAAAAAGGAAGAGTATGAGTATTCAACATT
TCCGTGTCGCCCTTATTCCCTTTTTTGCGGCATTTTGCCTTCCTGTTTTTGCTCACCCAGAAACGCTGGT
GAAAGTAAAAGATGCTGAAGATCAGTTGGGTGCACGAGTGGGTTACATCGAACTGGATCTCAACAGCGGT
AAGATCCTTGAGAGTTTTCGCCCCGAAGAACGTTTTCCAATGATGAGCACTTTTAAAGTTCTGCTATGTG
GCGCGGTATTATCCCGTATTGACGCCGGGCAAGAGCAACTCGGTCGCCGCATACACTATTCTCAGAATGA
CTTGGTTGAGTACTCACCAGTCACAGAAAAGCATCTTACGGATGGCATGACAGTAAGAGAATTATGCAGT
GCTGCCATAACCATGAGTGATAACACTGCGGCCAACTTACTTCTGACAACGATCGGAGGACCGAAGGAGC
TAACCGCTTTTTTGCACAACATGGGGGATCATGTAACTCGCCTTGATCGTTGGGAACCGGAGCTGAATGA
AGCCATACCAAACGACGAGCGTGACACCACGATGCCTGTAGCAATGGCAACAACGTTGCGCAAACTATTA
ACTGGCGAACTACTTACTCTAGCTTCCCGGCAACAATTAATAGACTGGATGGAGGCGGATAAAGTTGCAG
GACCACTTCTGCGCTCGGCCCTTCCGGCTGGCTGGTTTATTGCTGATAAATCTGGAGCCGGTGAGCGTGG
GTCTCGCGGTATCATTGCAGCACTGGGGCCAGATGGTAAGCCCTCCCGTATCGTAGTTATCTACACGACG
GGGAGTCAGGCAACTATGGATGAACGAAATAGACAGATCGCTGAGATAGGTGCCTCACTGATTAAGCATT
GGTAACTGTCAGACCAAGTTTACTCATATATACTTTAGATTGATTTAAAACTTCATTTTTAATTTAAAAG
GATCTAGGTGAAGATCCTTTTTGATAATCTCATGACCAAAATCCCTTAACGTGAGTTTTCGTTCCACTGA
GCGTCAGACCCCGTAGAAAAGATCAAAGGATCTTC
Features (pLannotate 1.2.2; 24 found; start..end, strand, type, name):
      1..589     +  rep_origin     ori: high-copy-number ColE1/pMB1/pBR322/pUC origin of replication
    772..864     +  CDS            lacI (fragment): lac repressor; lacI; The lac repressor binds to the lac operator to inhibit transcription in E. coli. This inhibition can be relieved by adding lactose or isopropyl-β-D-thiogalactopyranoside (IPTG).
    877..898     +  protein_bind   CAP binding site: CAP binding activates transcription in the presence of cAMP. E. coli catabolite activator protein
    913..943     +  promoter       lac promoter: promoter for the E. coli lac operon
    951..967     +  protein_bind   lac operator: The lac repressor binds to the lac operator to inhibit transcription in E. coli. This inhibition can be relieved by adding lactose or isopropyl-β-D-thiogalactopyranoside (IPTG). lac repressor encoded by lacI
   1040..1161    -  polyA_signal   SV40 poly(A) signal: SV40 polyadenylation signal
   1156..1281    -  CDS            ble (fragment): BLE_KLEPN - Experimental evidence at protein level: Swiss-Prot protein existence level 1. Binding protein with a strong affinity to the bleomycin family of antibiotics. Binds to CL990; an antimitotic-antibiotic compound. From Klebsiella pneumoniae.
   1291..2313    -  CDS            HygR: aminoglycoside phosphotransferase from E. coli; aph(4)-Ia; confers resistance to hygromycin
   2321..2368    -  protein_bind   FRT: FLP-mediated recombination occurs in the 8-bp core sequence TCTAGAAA (Turan and Bode, 2011). FLP recombinase from the Saccharomyces cerevisiae 2μ plasmid
   2373..2606    -  rep_origin     f1 ori (fragment) (sequence partly withheld): f1 bacteriophage origin of replication; arrow indicates direction of (+) strand synthesis
   2627..2648    -  promoter       SV40 promoter (fragment): SV40 enhancer and early promoter
   2652..2876    -  polyA_signal   bGH poly(A) signal: bovine growth hormone polyadenylation signal
   2938..3324    -  CDS            MS2: bacteriophage MS2 coat protein binds to a specific stem-loop structure in the viral RNA (Peabody, 1993)
   3337..3378    -  CDS            V5 tag: epitope tag from simian virus 5
   3503..3527    +  protein_bind   attB2: mutant version of attB; recombination site for the Gateway® BP reaction BP Clonase™
   3658..3682    -  protein_bind   attB1: mutant version of attB; recombination site for the Gateway® BP reaction BP Clonase™
   3761..3779    -  promoter       T7 promoter: promoter for bacteriophage T7 RNA polymerase
   3796..4974    -  promoter       EF-1α promoter: strong constitutive promoter for human elongation factor EF-1α
   4981..5047    -  CDS            small t antigen (fragment): SV40 (simian virus 40) small t antigen
   5056..5075    -  promoter       SRα promoter (fragment): hybrid promoter consisting of the SV40 early promoter plus part of the long terminal repeat of human T-lymphotrophic virus 1
   5072..5090    -  enhancer       CMV enhancer (fragment): human cytomegalovirus immediate early enhancer
   5245..5297    +  misc_feature   bom (fragment): basis of mobility region from pBR322
   5356..5460    +  promoter       AmpR promoter: bla
   5461..6321    +  CDS            AmpR: β-lactamase; bla; confers resistance to ampicillin, carbenicillin, and related antibiotics
