[The description below was written by a language model from this plasmid's Addgene catalogue record and pLannotate feature annotations shown in this document.]
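Description:
FLAG NC is a mammalian expression plasmid built by Gateway cloning into E2.pEF5-DEST-FL-V5-MCP, a destination vector modified from a commercial pEF5-type backbone by adding the bacteriophage MS2 coat protein (MCP) at the C-terminal end of the expression cassette. It is propagated in E. coli through a high-copy ColE1/pUC-type origin and selected with ampicillin via the β-lactamase gene. A partial f1 origin and lac promoter/operator remnants are also annotated in the backbone.

The payload is a short synthetic insert of about 180 bp encoding FLAG epitope tags, sitting between the attB1 and attB2 sites left by Gateway recombination. The human EF-1α promoter drives strong constitutive transcription, with a T7 promoter just upstream of the insert. The reading frame continues through a V5 epitope tag into MCP and ends at a bGH polyadenylation signal. The resulting protein is a FLAG–V5–MCP fusion that can bind MS2 stem-loops in a reporter RNA but carries no RNA-binding protein or effector domain.

Downstream, the feature table shows an FRT site directly followed by a hygromycin resistance coding sequence and an SV40 poly(A) signal. No complete promoter is annotated in front of the marker. This arrangement is typical of vectors designed for FLP-mediated integration at a genomic FRT site, although the record does not state that use.

According to the record, the plasmid serves as a negative control for splicing reporters, giving the baseline against which MCP-tethered candidate proteins are judged for their ability to promote exon inclusion. The sequenced record is 6,491 nt, shorter than the listed empty backbone size, which is consistent with replacement of the Gateway cassette by the small insert.
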