Addgene plasmid #214675: FLAG NC
Purpose: Negative control plasmid for splicing reporters consisting of MCP fused FLAG epitope tags
Depositing lab: Eugene Yeo. Depositing organization: University of California, San Diego (UCSD). Publication: Large-scale evaluation of the ability of RNA-binding proteins to activate exon inclusion. Schmok JC, Jain M, Street LA, Tankka AT, Schafer D, Her HL, Elmsaouri S, Gosztyla ML, Boyle EA, Jagannatha P, Luo EC, Kwon EJ, Jovanovic M, Yeo GW. Nat Biotechnol. 2024 Jan 2. doi: 10.1038/s41587-023-02014-0. PubMed 38168984.
Backbone
  Vector backbone: E2.pEF5-DEST-FL-V5-MCP
  Backbone manufacturer: Modified from ThermoFisher
  Backbone size w/o insert (bp): 7357
  Modifications to backbone: MS2 Coat Protein Added to C-terminal
  Vector type: Mammalian Expression
Growth in bacteria
  Bacterial resistance: Ampicillin, 100 μg/mL
  Growth temperature: 37°C
  Growth strain: DH5alpha
  Copy number: High Copy
Gene/Insert
  Gene/Insert name: FLAG
  Species: Synthetic
  Insert size (bp): 180
  Promoter: EF-1a
  Tag / fusion protein: V5 (C terminal on backbone); MCP (C terminal on backbone)
  Cloning method: Gateway Cloning
  Sequencing primers: 5′ Full plasmid sequencing used; 3′ Full plasmid sequencing used
Terms and licenses: Academic/Nonprofit Terms; Industry Terms: Not Available to Industry
How to cite: FLAG NC was a gift from Eugene Yeo (Addgene plasmid # 214675 ; http://n2t.net/addgene:214675 ; RRID:Addgene_214675)
